Addgene plasmid #128861: pMV14
Purpose: Position 1 module -2 microns
Depositing lab: Gilles Charvin. Depositing organization: Institut de Genetique et de Biologie Moleculaire et Cellulaire (IGBMC). Publication: COSPLAY: An expandable toolbox for combinatorial and swift generation of expression plasmids in yeast. Goulev Y, Matifas A, Heyer V, Reina-San-Martin B, Charvin G. PLoS One. 2019 Aug 28;14(8):e0220694. doi: 10.1371/journal.pone.0220694. eCollection 2019. PubMed 31461461.
Backbone
  Vector backbone: pUC57BsaI
  Backbone size w/o insert (bp): 2724
  Total vector size (bp): 4872
  Modifications to backbone: Insertion of ATCC-2 micron replication origin-TATG by MEGAWHOP
  Vector type: Yeast Expression, Synthetic Biology
Growth in bacteria
  Bacterial resistance: Ampicillin, 100 μg/mL
  Growth temperature: 37°C
  Growth strain: DH5alpha
  Copy number: Unknown
Gene/Insert
  Gene/Insert name: 2 microns
  Species: S. cerevisiae (budding yeast)
  Insert size (bp): 2148
Terms and licenses: Academic/Nonprofit Terms; Industry Terms: Not Available to Industry
Depositor comments: Please visit https://www.biorxiv.org/content/10.1101/630277v1 for BioRxiv preprint.
How to cite: pMV14 was a gift from Gilles Charvin (Addgene plasmid # 128861 ; http://n2t.net/addgene:128861 ; RRID:Addgene_128861)
