[The description below was written by a language model from this plasmid's Addgene catalogue record and pLannotate feature annotations shown in this document.]
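Description:
pMV14 is a part-donor plasmid from the COSPLAY modular cloning toolbox for building yeast expression plasmids. It is catalogued as the "Position 1" module carrying the Saccharomyces cerevisiae 2 micron replication origin. The backbone is pUC57BsaI, a small E. coli cloning vector. The feature table shows the expected bacterial maintenance elements: a high-copy ColE1/pUC-type origin and a β-lactamase gene with its own promoter, giving ampicillin selection. Remnants of the pUC cloning region are also annotated, including a lacZα fragment, the lac promoter, operator and CAP site, and short rop, bom and lacI fragments. These are vector leftovers and not functional payload.

The insert was placed in the backbone by MEGAWHOP whole-plasmid mutagenesis and is flanked by the four-base sequences that the record gives as its position-defining ends. Together with the backbone name, this suggests release by BsaI for ordered Golden Gate-style assembly, although the record does not spell out the assembly chemistry. The 2μ origin supports autonomous, multicopy episomal maintenance in budding yeast, so using this module at position 1 should yield a high-copy episomal final plasmid. pMV14 itself carries no annotated yeast selection marker, promoter or coding sequence, and these would come from modules at other positions.

The sizes in the record do not agree. The catalogue lists a 2,148 bp insert and a total of 4,872 bp, while the sequenced record is 4,075 nt and the annotated 2μ origin spans about 1.3 kb. The annotation may cover only the core of the cloned fragment, and the record offers no way to resolve the difference.
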