Features (pLannotate 1.2.2; 11 found; start..end, strand, type, name):
    196..784     -  rep_origin     ori: high-copy-number ColE1/pMB1/pBR322/pUC origin of replication
    955..1815    -  CDS            AmpR: β-lactamase; bla; confers resistance to ampicillin, carbenicillin, and related antibiotics
   1816..1920    -  promoter       AmpR promoter: bla
   2015..2050    +  CDS            rop (fragment): Rop protein, which maintains plasmids at low copy number; rop
   2152..2251    +  misc_feature   bom (fragment): basis of mobility region from pBR322
   2257..2414    -  CDS            lacZα (fragment): LacZα fragment of β-galactosidase; lacZ fragment
   2468..3810    -  rep_origin     2μ ori: yeast 2μ plasmid origin of replication
   3893..3909    -  protein_bind   lac operator: The lac repressor binds to the lac operator to inhibit transcription in E. coli. This inhibition can be relieved by adding lactose or isopropyl-β-D-thiogalactopyranoside (IPTG). lac repressor encoded by lacI
   3917..3947    -  promoter       lac promoter: promoter for the E. coli lac operon
   3962..3983    -  protein_bind   CAP binding site: CAP binding activates transcription in the presence of cAMP. E. coli catabolite activator protein
   3996..13      -  CDS            lacI (fragment) (across the origin): lac repressor; lacI; The lac repressor binds to the lac operator to inhibit transcription in E. coli. This inhibition can be relieved by adding lactose or isopropyl-β-D-thiogalactopyranoside (IPTG).
>Addgene plasmid #128861 | pMV14 | addgene full sequence | sequence record 254206 | Addgene NGS Result
GCGTATTGGGCGCTCTTCCGCTTCCTCGCTCACTGACTCGCTGCGCTCGGTCGTTCGGCTGCGGCGAGCG
GTATCAGCTCACTCAAAGGCGGTAATACGGTTATCCACAGAATCAGGGGATAACGCAGGAAAGAACATGT
GAGCAAAAGGCCAGCAAAAGGCCAGGAACCGTAAAAAGGCCGCGTTGCTGGCGTTTTTCCATAGGCTCCG
CCCCCCTGACGAGCATCACAAAAATCGACGCTCAAGTCAGAGGTGGCGAAACCCGACAGGACTATAAAGA
TACCAGGCGTTTCCCCCTGGAAGCTCCCTCGTGCGCTCTCCTGTTCCGACCCTGCCGCTTACCGGATACC
TGTCCGCCTTTCTCCCTTCGGGAAGCGTGGCGCTTTCTCATAGCTCACGCTGTAGGTATCTCAGTTCGGT
GTAGGTCGTTCGCTCCAAGCTGGGCTGTGTGCACGAACCCCCCGTTCAGCCCGACCGCTGCGCCTTATCC
GGTAACTATCGTCTTGAGTCCAACCCGGTAAGACACGACTTATCGCCACTGGCAGCAGCCACTGGTAACA
GGATTAGCAGAGCGAGGTATGTAGGCGGTGCTACAGAGTTCTTGAAGTGGTGGCCTAACTACGGCTACAC
TAGAAGAACAGTATTTGGTATCTGCGCTCTGCTGAAGCCAGTTACCTTCGGAAAAAGAGTTGGTAGCTCT
TGATCCGGCAAACAAACCACCGCTGGTAGCGGTGGTTTTTTTGTTTGCAAGCAGCAGATTACGCGCAGAA
AAAAAGGATCTCAAGAAGATCCTTTGATCTTTTCTACGGGGTCTGACGCTCAGTGGAACGAAAACTCACG
TTAAGGGATTTTGGTCATGAGATTATCAAAAAGGATCTTCACCTAGATCCTTTTAAATTAAAAATGAAGT
TTTAAATCAATCTAAAGTATATATGAGTAAACTTGGTCTGACAGTTACCAATGCTTAATCAGTGAGGCAC
CTATCTCAGCGATCTGTCTATTTCGTTCATCCATAGTTGCCTGACTCCCCGTCGTGTAGATAACTACGAT
ACGGGAGGGCTTACCATCTGGCCCCAGTGCTGCAATGATACCGCGAGATCCACGCTCACCGGCTCCAGAT
TTATCAGCAATAAACCAGCCAGCCGGAAGGGCCGAGCGCAGAAGTGGTCCTGCAACTTTATCCGCCTCCA
TCCAGTCTATTAATTGTTGCCGGGAAGCTAGAGTAAGTAGTTCGCCAGTTAATAGTTTGCGCAACGTTGT
TGCCATTGCTACAGGCATCGTGGTGTCACGCTCGTCGTTTGGTATGGCTTCATTCAGCTCCGGTTCCCAA
CGATCAAGGCGAGTTACATGATCCCCCATGTTGTGCAAAAAAGCGGTTAGCTCCTTCGGTCCTCCGATCG
TTGTCAGAAGTAAGTTGGCCGCAGTGTTATCACTCATGGTTATGGCAGCACTGCATAATTCTCTTACTGT
CATGCCATCCGTAAGATGCTTTTCTGTGACTGGTGAGTACTCAACCAAGTCATTCTGAGAATAGTGTATG
CGGCGACCGAGTTGCTCTTGCCCGGCGTCAATACGGGATAATACCGCGCCACATAGCAGAACTTTAAAAG
TGCTCATCATTGGAAAACGTTCTTCGGGGCGAAAACTCTCAAGGATCTTACCGCTGTTGAGATCCAGTTC
GATGTAACCCACTCGTGCACCCAACTGATCTTCAGCATCTTTTACTTTCACCAGCGTTTCTGGGTGAGCA
AAAACAGGAAGGCAAAATGCCGCAAAAAAGGGAATAAGGGCGACACGGAAATGTTGAATACTCATACTCT
TCCTTTTTCAATATTATTGAAGCATTTATCAGGGTTATTGTCTCATGAGCGGATACATATTTGAATGTAT
TTAGAAAAATAAACAAATAGGGGTTCCGCGCACATTTCCCCGAAAAGTGCCACCTGACGTCTAAGAAACC
ATTATTATCATGACATTAACCTATAAAAATAGGCGTATCACGAGGCCCTTTCGTCTCGCGCGTTTCGGTG
ATGACGGTGAAAACCTCTGACACATGCAGCTCCCGGAGACGGTCACAGCTTGTCTGTAAGCGGATGCCGG
GAGCAGACAAGCCCGTCAGGGCGCGTCAGCGGGTGTTGGCGGGTGTCGGGGCTGGCTTAACTATGCGGCA
TCAGAGCAGATTGTACTGAGAGTGCACCATATGCGGTGTGAAATACCGCACAGATGCGTAAGGAGAAAAT
ACCGCATCAGGCGCCATTCGCCATTCAGGCTGCGCAACTGTTGGGAAGGGCGATCGGTGCGGGCCTCTTC
GCTATTACGCCAGCTGGCGAAAGGGGGATGTGCTGCAAGGCGATTAAGTTGGGTAACGCCAGGGTTTTCC
CAGTCACGACGTTGTAAAACGACGGCCAGTGAATTCGAGCTCGGTACCTCGCGAATGCATCTAGATATCG
GATCCCGGTCTCGATCCAACGAAGCATCTGTGCTTCATTTTGTAGAACAAAAATGCAACGCGAGAGCGCT
AATTTTTCAAACAAAGAATCTGAGCTGCATTTTTACAGAACAGAAATGCAACGCGAAAGCGCTATTTTAC
CAACGAAGAATCTGTGCTTCATTTTTGTAAAACAAAAATGCAACGCGAGAGCGCTAATTTTTCAAACAAA
GAATCTGAGCTGCATTTTTACAGAACAGAAATGCAACGCGAGAGCGCTATTTTACCAACAAAGAATCTAT
ACTTCTTTTTTGTTCTACAAAAATGCATCCCGAGAGCGCTATTTTTCTAACAAAGCATCTTAGATTACTT
TTTTTCTCCTTTGTGCGCTCTATAATGCAGTCTCTTGATAACTTTTTGCACTGTAGGTCCGTTAAGGTTA
GAAGAAGGCTACTTTGGTGTCTATTTTCTCTTCCATAAAAAAAGCCTGACTCCACTTCCCGCGTTTACTG
ATTACTAGCGAAGCTGCGGGTGCATTTTTTCAAGATAAAGGCATCCCCGATTATATTCTATACCGATGTG
GATTGCGCATACTTTGTGAACAGAAAGTGATAGCGTTGATGATTCTTCATTGGTCAGAAAATTATGAACG
GTTTCTTCTATTTTGTCTCTATATACTACGTATAGGAAATGTTTACATTTTCGTATTGTTTTCGATTCAC
TCTATGAATAGTTCTTACTACAATTTTTTTGTCTAAAGAGTAATACTAGAGATAAACATAAAAAATGTAG
AGGTCGAGTTTAGATGCAAGTTCAAGGAGCGAAAGGTGGATGGGTAGGTTATATAGGGATATAGCACAGA
GATATATAGCAAAGAGATACTTTTGAGCAATGTTTGTGGAAGCGGTATTCGCAATATTTTAGTAGCTCGT
TACAGTCCGGTGCGTTTTTGGTTTTTTGAAAGTGCGTCTTCAGAGCGCTTTTGGTTTTCAAAAGCGCTCT
GAAGTTCCTATACTTTCTAGAGAATAGGAACTTCGGAATAGGAACTTCAAAGCGTTTCCGAAAACGAGCG
CTTCCGAAAATGCAACGCGAGCTGCGCACATACAGCTCACTGTTCACGTCGCACCTATATCTGCGTGTTG
CCTGTATATATATATACATGAGAAGAACGGCATAGTGCGTGTTTATGCTTAAATGCGTACTTATATGCGT
CTATTTATGTAGGATGAAAGGTAGTCTAGTACCTCCTGTGATATTATCCCATTCCATGCGGGGTATCGTA
TGCTTCCTTCAGCACTACCCTTTAGCTGTTCTATATGCTGCCACTCCTCAATTGGATTAGTCTCATCCTT
CAATGCTATCATTTCCTTTGATATTGGATCTATGAGAGACCGGGCCCGTCGACTGCAGAGGCCTGCATGC
AAGCTTGGCGTAATCATGGTCATAGCTGTTTCCTGTGTGAAATTGTTATCCGCTCACAATTCCACACAAC
ATACGAGCCGGAAGCATAAAGTGTAAAGCCTGGGGTGCCTAATGAGTGAGCTAACTCACATTAATTGCGT
TGCGCTCACTGCCCGCTTTCCAGTCGGGAAACCTGTCGTGCCAGCTGCATTAATGAATCGGCCAACGCGC
GGGGAGAGGCGGTTT
